Addgene plasmid #149213: pGBW-m4046621
Purpose: Yeast Expression plasmid for SARS-CoV-2 nsp9
Depositing lab: Ginkgo Bioworks & Benjie Chen. Depositing organization: Ginkgo Bioworks.
Backbone
  Vector backbone: AmpR; 2u URA3
  Backbone size w/o insert (bp): 4078
  Vector type: Yeast Expression
  Selectable markers: URA3
Growth in bacteria
  Bacterial resistance: Ampicillin, 100 μg/mL
  Growth temperature: 37°C
  Growth strain: DH5alpha
  Copy number: High Copy
Gene/Insert
  Gene/Insert name: SARS-CoV-2 nsp9
  Species: S. cerevisiae (budding yeast); Severe acute respiratory syndrome coronavirus 2
  Insert size (bp): 338
  Mutation: Saccharomyces cerevisiae recode 1
  Entrez Gene: ORF1ab (a.k.a. GU280_gp01)
  Promoter: pTEF1
  Cloning method: Unknown
Resource information
  A portion of this plasmid was derived from a plasmid made by: GinkgoBioworks
Depositor comments: NCBI Reference Sequence: YP_009725305.1. Created by gene synthesis with Not1 site. NGS used for QC was performed by Ginkgo and may not fully cover the entire plasmid.
How to cite: pGBW-m4046621 was a gift from Ginkgo Bioworks & Benjie Chen (Addgene plasmid # 149213 ; http://n2t.net/addgene:149213 ; RRID:Addgene_149213)
