[The description below was written by a language model from this plasmid's Addgene catalogue record and pLannotate feature annotations shown in this document.]
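Description:
pGBW-m4046621 is an E. coli–yeast shuttle plasmid built for episomal expression of the SARS-CoV-2 non-structural protein 9 (nsp9) in Saccharomyces cerevisiae. In bacteria it replicates from a high-copy ColE1/pUC-type origin and is selected with ampicillin through a β-lactamase (AmpR) gene that the annotation places downstream of a cat promoter. A rop coding sequence is also annotated next to AmpR, although the catalogue lists the plasmid as high copy. Short phage T3 and T7 early terminators and a tonB terminator flank the bacterial modules, presumably insulating them from transcriptional read-through. In yeast, the 2μ origin supports multicopy episomal maintenance. The URA3 marker, with its own promoter fragment, allows selection in ura3 auxotrophic strains on medium lacking uracil and can be counterselected with 5-FOA.

The expression cassette consists of the constitutive S. cerevisiae TEF1 promoter (from the EF-1α gene) and a CYC1 terminator fragment. The roughly 380 nt gap between them is unannotated in the feature table, but it matches the position and approximate size expected for the 338 bp nsp9 insert. nsp9 is one of the mature products of the viral ORF1ab polyprotein. Here the coding sequence was made by gene synthesis and recoded for S. cerevisiae codon usage ("recode 1"), with a NotI site noted by the depositor. No epitope tags or reporter fusions are recorded. The plasmid is intended for producing nsp9 in yeast. The depositor cautions that its own sequencing QC may not cover the entire plasmid.
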