Features (pLannotate 1.2.2; 12 found; start..end, strand, type, name):
     24..431     +  promoter       TEF1 promoter: S. cerevisiae TEF1; promoter for EF-1α
    815..987     +  terminator     CYC1 terminator (fragment): S. cerevisiae CYC1; transcription terminator for CYC1
   1023..1199    +  promoter       URA3 promoter (fragment): S. cerevisiae URA3
   1200..2003    +  CDS            URA3: orotidine-5'-phosphate decarboxylase, required for uracil biosynthesis; S. cerevisiae URA3; yeast auxotrophic marker, counterselectable with 5-fluoroorotic acid (5-FOA)
   2086..3068    -  rep_origin     2μ ori: yeast 2μ plasmid origin of replication
   3146..3175    +  terminator     T3Te terminator: phage T3 early transcription terminator
   3197..3784    +  rep_origin     ori: high-copy-number ColE1/pMB1/pBR322/pUC origin of replication
   3796..3823    -  terminator     T7Te terminator: phage T7 early transcription terminator
   3847..4038    -  CDS            rop: Rop protein, which maintains plasmids at low copy number; rop
   4039..4899    -  CDS            AmpR: β-lactamase; bla; confers resistance to ampicillin, carbenicillin, and related antibiotics
   4900..5002    -  promoter       cat promoter: promoter of the E. coli cat gene encoding chloramphenicol acetyltransferase
   5003..5034    -  terminator     tonB terminator: bidirectional E. coli tonB-P14 transcription terminator
>Addgene plasmid #149213 | pGBW-m4046621 | addgene full sequence | sequence record 307316 | Addgene NGS Result
AATGGTCAGTTAGAGCGGCCGCCCCACACACCATAGCTTCAAAATGTTTCTACTCCTTTTTTACTCTTCC
AGATTTTCTCGGACTCCGCGCATCGCCGTACCACTTCAAAACACCCAAGCACAGCATACTAAATTTCCCC
TCTTTCTTCCTCTAGGGTGTCGTTAATTACCCGTACTAAAGGTTTGGAAAAGAAAAAAGAGACCGCCTCG
TTTCTTTTTCTTCGTCGAAAAAGGCAATAAAAATTTTTATCACGTTTCTTTTTCTTGAAAATTTTTTTTT
TTGATTTTTTTCTCTTTCGATGACCTCCCATTGATATTTAAGTTAATAAACGGTCTTCAATTTCTCAAGT
TTCAGTTTCATTTTTCTTGTTCTATTACAACTTTTTTTACTTCTTGCTCATTAGAAAGAAAGCATAGCAA
TCTAATCTAAGTTTTAATTACAAAATGAACAATGAGCTTTCTCCTGTTGCTTTACGGCAGATGTCCTGCG
CAGCTGGAACAACGCAAACTGCCTGTACTGACGATAACGCTCTAGCTTACTATAACACCACTAAAGGTGG
TAGATTCGTCTTGGCCTTGTTGTCAGACCTGCAAGATTTGAAGTGGGCGAGATTTCCAAAGAGCGATGGC
ACTGGTACCATATACACCGAATTAGAACCACCCTGTCGTTTCGTGACCGACACTCCAAAAGGTCCGAAGG
TTAAGTATTTGTACTTTATTAAGGGTTTAAATAACTTGAATCGAGGTATGGTTCTGGGGTCTTTGGCTGC
TACAGTCAGACTCCAATAAACAGGCCCCTTTTCCTTTGTCGATATCATGTAATTAGTTATGTCACGCTTA
CATTCACGCCCTCCTCCCACATCCGCTCTAACCGAAAAGGAAGGAGTTAGACAACCTGAAGTCTAGGTCC
CTATTTATTTTTTTTAATAGTTATGTTAGTATTAAGAACGTTATTTATATTTCAAATTTTTCTTTTTTTT
CTGTACAAAGCGGCCGCCGAACCACTAGTGCACTGCAGTACACGGTTTCCTTGAAATTTTTTTGATTCGG
TAATCTCCGAACAGAAGGAAGAACGAAGGAAGGAGCACAGACTTAGATTGGTATATATACGCATATGTAG
TGTTGAAGAAACATGAAATTGCCCAGTATTCTTAACCCAACTGCACAGAACAAAAACGTGCAGGAAACGA
AGATAAATCATGTCGAAAGCTACATATAAGGAACGTGCTGCTACTCATCCTAGTCCTGTTGCTGCCAAGC
TATTTAATATCATGCACGAAAAGCAAACAAACTTGTGTGCTTCATTGGATGTTCGTACCACCAAGGAATT
ACTGGAGTTAGTTGAAGCATTAGGTCCCAAAATTTGTTTACTAAAAACACATGTGGATATCTTGACTGAT
TTTTCCATGGAGGGCACAGTTAAGCCGCTAAAGGCATTATCCGCCAAGTACAATTTTTTACTCTTCGAGG
ACAGAAAATTTGCTGACATTGGTAATACAGTCAAATTGCAGTACTCTGCGGGTGTATACAGAATAGCAGA
ATGGGCAGACATTACGAATGCACACGGTGTGGTGGGCCCAGGTATTGTTAGCGGTTTGAAGCAGGCGGCA
GAAGAAGTAACAAAGGAACCTAGAGGCCTTTTGATGTTAGCAGAATTGTCATGCAAGGGCTCCCTATCTA
CTGGAGAATATACTAAGGGTACTGTTGACATTGCGAAGAGCGACAAAGATTTTGTTATCGGCTTTATTGC
TCAAAGAGACATGGGTGGAAGAGATGAAGGTTACGATTGGTTGATTATGACACCCGGTGTGGGTTTAGAT
GACAAGGGAGATGCATTGGGTCAACAGTATAGAACCGTGGATGATGTGGTTTCTACAGGATCTGACATTA
TTATTGTTGGAAGAGGACTATTTGCAAAGGGAAGGGATGCTAAGGTAGAGGGTGAACGTTACAGAAAAGC
AGGCTGGGAAGCATATTTGAGAAGATGCGGCCAGCAAAACTAAAAAACTGTATTATAAGTAAATGCATGT
ATACTAAACTCACAAATTAGAGCTTCAATTTAATTATATCAGTTATTACCCGAGTAACGAAGCATCTGTG
CTTCATTTTGTAGAACAAAAATGCAACGCGAGAGCGCTAATTTTTCAAACAAAGAATCTGAGCTGCATTT
TTACAGAACAGAAATGCAACGCGAAAGCGCTATTTTACCAACGAAGAATCTGTGCTTCATTTTTGTAAAA
CAAAAATGCAACGCGAGAGCGCTAATTTTTCAAACAAAGAATCTGAGCTGCATTTTTACAGAACAGAAAT
GCAACGCGAGAGCGCTATTTTACCAACAAAGAATCTATACTTCTTTTTTGTTCTACAAAAATGCATCCCG
AGAGCGCTATTTTTCTAACAAAGCATCTTAGATTACTTTTTTTCTCCTTTGTGCGCTCTATAATGCAGTC
TCTTGATAACTTTTTGCACTGTAGGTCCGTTAAGGTTAGAAGAAGGCTACTTTGGTGTCTATTTTCTCTT
CCATAAAAAAAGCCTGACTCCACTTCCCGCGTTTACTGATTACTAGCGAAGCTGCGGGTGCATTTTTTCA
AGATAAAGGCATCCCCGATTATATTCTATACCGATGTGGATTGCGCATACTTTGTGAACAGAAAGTGATA
GCGTTGATGATTCTTCATTGGTCAGAAAATTATGAACGGTTTCTTCTATTTTGTCTCTATATACTACGTA
TAGGAAATGTTTACATTTTCGTATTGTTTTCGATTCACTCTATGAATAGTTCTTACTACAATTTTTTTGT
CTAAAGAGTAATACTAGAGATAAACATAAAAAATGTAGAGGTCGAGTTTAGATGCAAGTTCAAGGAGCGA
AAGGTGGATGGGTAGGTTATATAGGGATATAGCACAGAGATATATAGCAAAGAGATACTTTTGAGCAATG
TTTGTGGAAGCGGTATTCGCAATATTTTAGTAGCTCGTTACAGTCCGGTGCGTTTTTGGTTTTTTGAAAG
TGCGTCATCAGAGCGCTTTTGGTTTTCAAAAGCGCTCTGAAGTTCCTATACTTTCTAGCTAGAGAATAGG
AACTTCCCGAGCGGCCGCGTGTTACAAGCTTGACTCCAGCGTAACTGGACTGCAATCAACTCACTGGCTC
ACCTTCACGGGTGGGCCTTTCTTCGGTAGAAAATCAAAGGATCTTCTTGAGATCCTTTTTTTCTGCGCGT
AATCTGCTGCTTGCAAACAAAAAAACCACCGCTACCAGCGGTGGTTTGTTTGCCGGATCAAGAGCTACCA
ACTCTTTTTCCGAGGTAACTGGCTTCAGCAGAGCGCAGATACCAAATACTGTTCTTCTAGTGTAGCCGTA
GTTAGGCCACCACTTCAAGAACTCTGTAGCACCGCCTACATACCTCGCTCTGCTAATCCTGTTACCAGTG
GCTGCTGCCAGTGGCGATAAGTCGTGTCTTACCGGGTTGGACTCAAGACGATAGTTACCGGATAAGGCGC
AGCGGTCGGGCTGAACGGGGGGTTCGTGCACACAGCCCAGCTTGGAGCGAACGACCTACACCGAACTGAG
ATACCTACAGCGTGAGCTATGAGAAAGCGCCACGCTTCCCGAAGGGAGAAAGGCGGACAGGTATCCGGTA
AGCGGCAGGGTCGGAACAGGAGAGCGCACGAGGGAGCTTCCAGGGGTAAACGCCTGGTATCTTTATAGTC
CTGTCGGGTTTCGCCACCTCTGACTTGAGCATCGATTTTTGTGATGCTCGTCAGGGGGGCGGAGCCTATG
GAAAAACGCCAGCAACGCAGAAAGGCCCACCCGAAGGTGAGCCAGGTGATTACATTTGGGCCCTCATCAG
AGGTTTTCACCGTCATCACCGAAACGCGCGAGGCAGCTGCGGTAAAGCTCATCAGCGTGGTCGTGAAGCG
ATTCACAGATGTCTGCCTGTTCATCCGCGTCCAGCTCGTTGAGTTTCTCCAGAAGCGTTAATGTCTGGCT
TCTGATAAAGCGGGCCATGTTAAGGGCGGTTTTTTCCTGTTTGGTCACTTACCAATGCTTAATCAGTGAG
GCACCTATCTCAGCGATCTGTCTATTTCGTTCATCCATAGTTGCCTGACTCCCCGTCGTGTAGATAACTA
CGATGCGGGAGGGCTTACCATCTGGCCCCAGTGCTGCAATGATACCGCGAGACCCACGCTCACCGGCTCC
AGATTTATCAGCAATAAACCAGCCAGCCGGGAGGGCCGAGCGCAGAAGTGATCCTGCAACTTTATCCGCC
TCCATCCAGTCTATTAATTGTTGCCGGGAAGCTAGAGTAAGTAGTTCGCCAGTTAATAGTTTGCGCAACG
TTGTTGCCATTGCTACAGGCATCGTGGTGTCACGCTCGTCGTTTGGTATGGCTTCATTCAGCTCCGGTTC
CCAACGATCAAGGCGAGTTACATGATCCCCCATGTTGTGCAAAAAAGCGGTTAGCTCCTTCGGTCCTCCG
ATCGTTGCCAGAAGTAAGTTGGCCGCAGTGTTATCACTCATGGTTATGGCAGCACTGCATAATTCTCTTA
CTGTCATGCCATCCGTGAGATGCTTTTCTGTGACTGGTGAGTACTCAACCAAGTCATTCTGAGAATAGTG
TATGCGGCGACCGAGTTGCTCTTGCCCGGCGTCAATACGGGATAATACCGCGCCACATAGCAGAACTTTA
AAAGTGCTCATCATTGGAAAACGTTCTTCGGGGCGTAAACTCTCAAGGATCTTACCGCTGTTGAGATCCA
GTTCGATGTAACCCACTCGTGCACCCAACTGATCTTCAGCATCTTTTACTTTCACCAGCGTTTCTGGGTG
AGCAAAAACAGGAAGGCAAAATGCCGCAAAAAAGGGAATAAGGGCGACACGGAAATGTTGAATACTCATT
TTAGCTTCCTTAGCTCCTGAAAATCTCGATAACTCAAAAAATACGCCCGGTAGTGATCTTATTTCATTAT
GGTGAAAGTTGGAACCTCTTACGTGCCGATCAAGTCAAAAGCCTCCGGTCGGAGGCTTTTGACTTTCTGC
TATGGAGGTCAGGTATGATTTA
